Addgene plasmid #233848: pAL001
Purpose: MoClo-YTK; ConL1/RE cassette; NS3 systems; lexAO6-pLEU2m-mNeonGreen-tENO2
Depositing lab: Jeff Hasty. Depositing organization: University of California, San Diego (UCSD). Publication: A Standardized Set of MoClo-Compatible Inducible Promoter Systems for Tunable Gene Expression in Yeast. O'Laughlin R, Tran Q, Lezia A, Ngamkanjanarat W, Emmanuele P, Hao N, Hasty J. ACS Synth Biol. 2024 Jan 19;13(1):85-102. doi: 10.1021/acssynbio.3c00184. Epub 2023 Dec 11. PubMed 38079574.
Backbone
  Vector backbone: pYTK095
  Vector type: Yeast Expression
Growth in bacteria
  Bacterial resistance: Ampicillin, 100 μg/mL
  Growth temperature: 37°C
  Growth strain: DH5alpha
  Copy number: High Copy
Gene/Insert
  Gene/Insert name: lexAO6-pLEU2m-mNeonGreen-tENO2
  Species: S. cerevisiae (budding yeast)
  Cloning method: Golden Gate
Terms and licenses: Academic/Nonprofit Terms; Industry Terms: Not Available to Industry
How to cite: pAL001 was a gift from Jeff Hasty (Addgene plasmid # 233848 ; http://n2t.net/addgene:233848 ; RRID:Addgene_233848)
