[The description below was written by a language model from this plasmid's Addgene catalogue record and pLannotate feature annotations shown in this document.]
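Description:
pAL001 is a 3.5 kb cassette-level plasmid built by Golden Gate assembly in the MoClo Yeast Toolkit (YTK) format, using the pYTK095 backbone. It is catalogued as a yeast expression vector, but the annotated backbone contains only bacterial maintenance elements: a high-copy ColE1/pUC-type origin of replication and an ampicillin resistance gene (β-lactamase) driven by its own bla promoter. No yeast origin, centromere, integration homology or yeast selection marker is annotated. This fits its role as an intermediate cassette plasmid. The record describes it as a ConL1/RE cassette, meaning the transcription unit is flanked by the ConL1 left connector and the RE right connector, which set its position when it is combined with other cassettes in a multigene yeast vector.

The payload is a single reporter transcription unit, lexAO6-pLEU2m-mNeonGreen-tENO2. By its name, the promoter is synthetic, with six LexA operator sites placed upstream of a minimal LEU2 promoter. The feature table detects the LEU2 promoter fragment immediately upstream of the reporter, while the operator array and the ENO2 terminator are not separately annotated. The promoter drives mNeonGreen, a bright, rapidly maturing monomeric green/yellow fluorescent protein, and the name indicates termination by the ENO2 terminator. A minimal promoter of this kind is expected to be weak on its own and to be activated when a LexA DNA-binding-domain transcription factor binds the operators. The record assigns the plasmid to "NS3 systems" within a set of MoClo-compatible inducible promoter systems for tunable expression in budding yeast, so it most likely serves as the fluorescent readout for an NS3-based, LexA-targeted inducible regulator. The regulator is not encoded on this plasmid, and the record does not describe it further.
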