Features (pLannotate 1.2.2; 5 found; start..end, strand, type, name):
   1041..1169    +  promoter       LEU2 promoter (fragment): S. cerevisiae LEU2
   1176..1883    +  CDS            mNeonGreen: mNeonGreen is a basic (constitutively fluorescent) green/yellow fluorescent protein published in 2013, derived from Branchiostoma lanceolatum. It is reported to be a very rapidly-maturing monomer with moderate acid sensitivity.
   2403..3263    -  CDS            AmpR: β-lactamase; bla; confers resistance to ampicillin, carbenicillin, and related antibiotics
   3264..3368    -  promoter       AmpR promoter: bla
   3471..514     +  rep_origin     ori (across the origin): high-copy-number ColE1/pMB1/pBR322/pUC origin of replication
>Addgene plasmid #233848 | pAL001 | addgene full sequence | sequence record 469345 | Addgene NGS Result
GCCGGATCAAGAGCTACCAACTCTTTTTCCGAAGGTAACTGGCTTCAGCAGAGCGCAGATACCAAATACT
GTTCTTCTAGTGTAGCCGTAGTTAGGCCACCACTTCAAGAACTCTGTAGCACCGCCTACATACCTCGCTC
TGCTAATCCTGTTACCAGTGGCTGCTGCCAGTGGCGATAAGTCGTGTCTTACCGGGTTGGACTCAAGACG
ATAGTTACCGGATAAGGCGCAGCGGTCGGGCTGAACGGGGGGTTCGTGCACACAGCCCAGCTTGGAGCGA
ACGACCTACACCGAACTGAGATACCTACAGCGTGAGCTATGAGAAAGCGCCACGCTTCCCGAAGGGAGAA
AGGCGGACAGGTATCCGGTAAGCGGCAGGGTCGGAACAGGAGAGCGCACGAGGGAGCTTCCAGGGGGAAA
CGCCTGGTATCTTTATAGTCCTGTCGGGTTTCGCCACCTCTGACTTGAGCGTCGATTTTTGTGATGCTCG
TCAGGGGGGCGGAGCCTATGGAAAAACGCCAGCAACGCGGCCTTTTTACGGTTCCTGGCCTTTTGCTGGC
CTTTTGCTCACATGTTCTTTCCTGCGTTATCCCCTGATTCTGTGGATAACCGTGCGGCCGCCCCTGAATT
CGCATCTAGAACGGGGTCATCACGGCTCATCATGCGCCAAACAAATGTGTGCAATACACGCTCGGATGAC
TGCATGATGACCGCACTGACTGGGGACAGCAGATCCACCTAAGCCTGTGAGAGAAGCAGACACCCGACAG
ATCAAGGCAGTTACGTCTCACCAAACCAGATGTCAACACAGCTACAACGGGTAGTCCATCGTTGTAGGAT
ACTGTATATACACCCAGTAGAGTAGGTGACTACTGTATGAGCATACAGTAGTGACAACCACTTACTGTAT
ATAAATACAGTAGTGGTCATCGATACTGTATATAAAACCAGTAGGCAATCGTTTGTACTGTATGTACATA
CAGTATACCTCGCAACTACTGTATATAAACACAGTAATTAACTTGTAATATTCTAATCAATTGACAATAT
TATTTAAGGACCTATTGTTTTTTCCAATAGGTGGTTAGCAATCGTCTTACTTTCTAACTTTTCTTACCTT
TTACATTTCAGCAATATATATATATATATTTCAAGGATATACCATTCTAAGATCTATGGTTTCAAAAGGG
GAGGAGGATAATATGGCGAGTCTTCCTGCCACGCATGAGCTGCATATCTTCGGATCTATTAATGGTGTCG
ACTTTGATATGGTAGGACAAGGAACCGGGAACCCCAATGACGGGTATGAAGAGCTAAATCTAAAGAGTAC
AAAAGGAGATTTACAGTTTTCTCCTTGGATACTTGTTCCCCACATTGGATATGGATTTCATCAATATCTT
CCTTATCCAGACGGAATGAGCCCGTTCCAGGCCGCTATGGTTGACGGCTCCGGGTATCAAGTACACCGTA
CCATGCAGTTTGAGGATGGGGCATCCCTGACCGTAAATTACAGGTACACCTACGAGGGCTCACACATAAA
GGGTGAGGCGCAGGTAAAGGGTACTGGATTTCCTGCGGACGGCCCAGTAATGACAAATTCACTTACAGCA
GCGGATTGGTGCAGGAGCAAAAAGACCTATCCCAATGACAAAACTATCATAAGTACCTTTAAATGGTCCT
ATACGACAGGTAACGGGAAGAGATATAGGTCAACGGCAAGGACAACGTATACTTTCGCGAAGCCAATGGC
AGCAAACTATCTGAAGAATCAACCTATGTACGTGTTCAGAAAGACCGAGTTGAAACATTCCAAGACAGAG
TTAAATTTCAAAGAATGGCAAAAGGCTTTTACTGACGTAATGGGGATGGATGAATTGTATAAGGGATCCT
AACTCGAGAGTGCTTTTAACTAAGAATTATTAGTCTTTTCTGCTTATTTTTTCATCATAGTTTAGAACAC
TTTATATTAACGAATAGTTTATGAATCTATTTAGGTTTAAAAATTGATACAGTTTTATAAGTTACTTTTT
CAAAGACTCGTGCTGTCTATTGCATAATGCACTGGAAGGGGAAAAAAAAGGTGCACACGCGTGGCTTTTT
CTTGAATTTGCAGTTTGAAAAATGCTGAGCATGAGACGGAAATCTGCTCGTCAGTGGTGCTCACACTGAC
GAATCATGTACAGATCATACCGATGACTGCCTGGCGACTCACAACTAAGCAAGACAGCCGGAACCAGCGC
CGGCGAACACCACTGCATATATGGCATATCACAACAGTCCAACTAGTGCACTGCAGTACAGCGGCCGCGA
TTATCAAAAAGGATCTTCACCTAGATCCTTTTAAATTAAAAATGAAGTTTTAAATCAATCTAAAGTATAT
ATGAGTAAACTTGGTCTGACAGTTACCAATGCTTAATCAGTGAGGCACCTATCTCAGCGATCTGTCTATT
TCGTTCATCCATAGTTGCCTGACTCCCCGTCGTGTAGATAACTACGATACGGGAGGGCTTACCATCTGGC
CCCAGTGCTGCAATGATACCGCGGGACCCACGCTCACCGGCTCCAGATTTATCAGCAATAAACCAGCCAG
CCGGAAGGGCCGAGCGCAGAAGTGGTCCTGCAACTTTATCCGCCTCCATCCAGTCTATTAATTGTTGCCG
GGAAGCTAGAGTAAGTAGTTCGCCAGTTAATAGTTTGCGCAACGTTGTTGCCATTGCTACAGGCATCGTG
GTGTCACGCTCGTCGTTTGGTATGGCTTCATTCAGCTCCGGTTCCCAACGATCAAGGCGAGTTACATGAT
CCCCCATGTTGTGCAAAAAAGCGGTTAGCTCCTTCGGTCCTCCGATCGTTGTCAGAAGTAAGTTGGCCGC
AGTGTTATCACTCATGGTTATGGCAGCACTGCATAATTCTCTTACTGTCATGCCATCCGTAAGATGCTTT
TCTGTGACTGGTGAGTACTCAACCAAGTCATTCTGAGAATAGTGTATGCGGCGACCGAGTTGCTCTTGCC
CGGCGTCAATACGGGATAATACCGCGCCACATAGCAGAACTTTAAAAGTGCTCATCATTGGAAAACGTTC
TTCGGGGCGAAAACTCTCAAGGATCTTACCGCTGTTGAGATCCAGTTCGATGTAACCCACTCGTGCACCC
AACTGATCTTCAGCATCTTTTACTTTCACCAGCGTTTCTGGGTGAGCAAAAACAGGAAGGCAAAATGCCG
CAAAAAAGGGAATAAGGGCGACACGGAAATGTTGAATACTCATACTCTTCCTTTTTCAATATTATTGAAG
CATTTATCAGGGTTATTGTCTCATGAGCGGATACATATTTGAATGTATTTAGAAAAATAAACAAATAGGG
GTTCCGCGCACATTTCCCCGAAAAGTGCCACCTGTCATGACCAAAATCCCTTAACGTGAGTTTTCGTTCC
ACTGAGCGTCAGACCCCGTAGAAAAGATCAAAGGATCTTCTTGAGATCCTTTTTTTCTGCGCGTAATCTG
CTGCTTGCAAACAAAAAAACCACCGCTACCAGCGGTGGTTTGTTT
